LOCUS       Exported 3912 bp ds-DNA circular SYN 13-MAY-2021
DEFINITION  Cloning Module.
ACCESSION   .
VERSION     .
KEYWORDS    pUG-234
SOURCE      synthetic DNA construct
  ORGANISM  synthetic DNA construct
REFERENCE   1 (bases 1 to 3912)
  AUTHORS   Kowarschik K, Hoehenwarter W, Marillonnet S, Trujillo M
  TITLE     UbiGate: a synthetic biology toolbox to analyse ubiquitination.
  JOURNAL   New Phytol. 2018 Mar;217(4):1749-1763. doi: 10.1111/nph.14900. Epub
            2017 Nov 30.
  PUBMED    29194629
REFERENCE   2 (bases 1 to 3912)
  AUTHORS   .
  TITLE     Direct Submission
  JOURNAL   Exported May 13, 2021 from SnapGene Server 1.1.58
            http://www.snapgene.com
FEATURES             Location/Qualifiers
     source          1..3912
                     /organism="synthetic DNA construct"
                     /mol_type="other DNA"
     primer_bind     39..56
                     /label=L4440
                     /note="L4440 vector, forward primer"
     primer_bind     complement(1835..1853)
                     /label=pBRforEco
                     /note="pBR322 vectors, upsteam of EcoRI site, forward
                     primer"
     promoter        1921..2025
                     /gene="bla"
                     /label=AmpR promoter
     CDS             2247..3038
                     /codon_start=1
                     /gene="aadA"
                     /product="aminoglycoside adenylyltransferase (Murphy,
                     1985)"
                     /label=SmR
                     /note="confers resistance to spectinomycin and
                     streptomycin"
                     /translation="MREAVIAEVSTQLSEVVGVIERHLEPTLLAVHLYGSAVDGGLKPH
                     SDIDLLVTVTVRLDETTRRALINDLLETSASPGESEILRAVEVTIVVHDDIIPWRYPAK
                     RELQFGEWQRNDILAGIFEPATIDIDLAILLTKAREHSVALVGPAAEELFDPVPEQDLF
                     EALNETLTLWNSPPDWAGDERNVVLTLSRIWYSAVTGKIAPKDVAADWAMERLPAQYQP
                     VILEARQAYLGQEEDRLASRADQLEEFVHYVKGEITKVVGK"
     rep_origin      3209..3797
                     /direction=RIGHT
                     /label=ori
                     /note="high-copy-number ColE1/pMB1/pBR322/pUC origin of
                     replication"
     primer_bind     3698..3717
                     /label=pBR322ori-F
                     /note="pBR322 origin, forward primer"
ORIGIN
        1 gagctgatac cgctcgccgc agccgaacga ccgagcgcag cgagtcagtg agcgaggaag
       61 cggaagagcg cccaatacgc aaaccgcctc tccccgcgcg ttggccgatt cattaatcac
      121 tctgtggtct caaatggcgg gtatcaatag agcgggacca tcgggcgctt attttgttgg
      181 ccacacagac cccgagccag tatcggggca agcacacgga tccggcagcg gcgccagctc
      241 ctcgaacagt ccgcaggttc agccgcgacc ctcgaatact cccccgtcga acgcgcccgc
      301 accgccgcca accggacgtg agaggctttc acgatccacg gcgctgtcgc gccaaaccag
      361 ggagtggctg gagcagggta tgcctacagc ggaggatgcc agcgtgcgtc gtaggccaca
      421 ggtgactgcc gatgccgcaa cgccgcgtgc agaggcaaga cgcacgccgg aggcaactgc
      481 cgatgccagc gcaccgcgta gaggggcggt tgcacacgcc aacagtatcg ttcagcaatt
      541 ggtcagtgag ggcgctgata tttcgcatac tcgtaacatg ctccgcaatg caatgaatgg
      601 cgacgcagtc gctttttctc gagtagaaca gaacatattt cgccagcatt tcccgaacat
      661 gcccatgcat ggaatcagcc gagattcgga actcgctatc gagctccgtg gagcgcttcg
      721 tcgagcggtt caccaacagg cggcgtcagc gccagtgagg tcgcccacgc caacaccggc
      781 cagccctgcg gcatcatcat cgggcagcag tcagcgttct ttatttggac ggtttgcccg
      841 tttgatggcg ccaaaccagg gacggtcgtc gaacactgcc gcctctcaga cgccggtcga
      901 caggagcccg ccacgcgtca accaaagacc catacgcgtc gacagggctg cgatgcgtaa
      961 tcgtggcaat gacgaggcgg acgccgcgct gcgggggtta gtacaacagg gggtcaattt
     1021 agagcacctg cgcacggccc ttgaaagaca tgtaatgcag cgcctcccta tccccctcga
     1081 tataggcagc gcgttgcaga atgtgggaat taacccaagt atcgacttgg gggaaagcct
     1141 tgtgcaacat cccctgctga atttgaatgt agcgttgaat cgcatgctgg ggctgcgtcc
     1201 cagcgctgaa agagcgcctc gtccagccgt ccccgtggct cccgcgaccg cctccaggcg
     1261 accggatggt acgcgtgcaa cacgattgcg ggtgatgccg gagcgggagg attacgaaaa
     1321 taatgtggcc tatggagtgc gcttgcttaa cctgaacccg ggggtggggg taaggcaggc
     1381 tgttgcggcc tttgtaaccg accgggctga gcggccagca gtggtggcta atatccgggc
     1441 agccctggac cctatcgcgt cacaattcag tcagctgcgc acaatttcga aggccgatgc
     1501 tgaatctgaa gagctgggtt ttaaggatgc ggcagatcat cacacggatg acgtgacgca
     1561 ctgtcttgcg ggcggagaat tgtcgctgag taatccggat cagcaggtga tcggtttggc
     1621 gggtaatccg acggacacgt cgcagcctta cagccaagag ggaaataagg acctggcgtt
     1681 catggatatg aaaaaacttg cccaattcct cgcaggcaag cctgagcatc cgatgaccag
     1741 agaaacgctt aacgccgaaa atatcgccaa gtatgctttt agaatagtcc cctgagcttt
     1801 gagaccacga agtggctctt cagtggacga aagggcctcg tgatacgcct atttttatag
     1861 gttaatgtca tgataataat ggtttcttag acgtcaggtg gcacttttcg gggaaatgtg
     1921 cgcggaaccc ctatttgttt atttttctaa atacattcaa atatgtatcc gctcatgaga
     1981 caataaccct gataaatgct tcaataatat tgaaaaagga agagtatgcg ctcacgcaac
     2041 tggtccagaa ccttgaccga acgcagcggt ggtaacggcg cagtggcggt tttcatggct
     2101 tgttatgact gttttttttt ggggtacagt ctatgcctcg ggcatccaag cagcaagcgc
     2161 gttacgccgt gggtcgatgt ttgatgttat ggagcagcaa cgatgttacg cagcagggca
     2221 gtcgccctaa aacaaagtta aacatcatga gggaagcggt gatcgccgaa gtatcgactc
     2281 aactatcaga ggtagttggc gtcatcgagc gccatctcga accgacgttg ctggccgtac
     2341 atttgtacgg ctccgcagtg gatggcggcc tgaagccaca cagcgatatt gatttgctgg
     2401 ttacggtgac cgtaaggctt gatgaaacaa cgcggcgagc tttgatcaac gaccttttgg
     2461 aaacttcggc ttcccctgga gagagcgaga ttctccgcgc tgtagaagtc accattgttg
     2521 tgcacgacga catcattccg tggcgttatc cagctaagcg cgaactgcaa tttggagaat
     2581 ggcagcgcaa tgacattctt gcaggtatct tcgagccagc cacgatcgac attgatctgg
     2641 ctatcttgct gacaaaagca agagaacata gcgttgcctt ggtaggtcca gcggcggagg
     2701 aactctttga tccggttcct gaacaggatc tatttgaggc gctaaatgaa accttaacgc
     2761 tatggaactc gccgcccgac tgggctggcg atgagcgaaa tgtagtgctt acgttgtccc
     2821 gcatttggta cagcgcagta accggcaaaa tcgcgccgaa ggatgtcgct gccgactggg
     2881 caatggagcg cctgccggcc cagtatcagc ccgtcatact tgaagctaga caggcttatc
     2941 ttggacaaga agaagatcgc ttggcctcgc gcgcagatca gttggaagaa tttgtccatt
     3001 acgtaaaagg cgagatcacc aaggtagtcg gcaaataact gtcagaccaa gtttactcat
     3061 atatacttta gattgattta aaacttcatt tttaatttaa aaggatctag gtgaagatcc
     3121 tttttgataa tctcatgacc aaaatccctt aacgtgagtt ttcgttccac tgagcgtcag
     3181 accccgtaga aaagatcaaa ggatcttctt gagatccttt ttttctgcgc gtaatctgct
     3241 gcttgcaaac aaaaaaacca ccgctaccag cggtggtttg tttgccggat caagagctac
     3301 caactctttt tccgaaggta actggcttca gcagagcgca gataccaaat actgttcttc
     3361 tagtgtagcc gtagttaggc caccacttca agaactctgt agcaccgcct acatacctcg
     3421 ctctgctaat cctgttacca gtggctgctg ccagtggcga taagtcgtgt cttaccgggt
     3481 tggactcaag acgatagtta ccggataagg cgcagcggtc gggctgaacg gggggttcgt
     3541 gcacacagcc cagcttggag cgaacgacct acaccgaact gagataccta cagcgtgagc
     3601 tatgagaaag cgccacgctt cccgaaggga gaaaggcgga caggtatccg gtaagcggca
     3661 gggtcggaac aggagagcgc acgagggagc ttccaggggg aaacgcctgg tatctttata
     3721 gtcctgtcgg gtttcgccac ctctgacttg agcgtcgatt tttgtgatgc tcgtcagggg
     3781 ggcggagcct atggaaaaac gccagcaacg cggccttttt acggttcctg gccttttgct
     3841 ggccttttgc tcacatgttc tttcctgcgt tatcccctga ttctgtggat aaccgtatta
     3901 ccgcctttga gt
//
