>Addgene plasmid #104711 | pUG-234 | depositor full sequence | sequence record 198540 | Full Sequence
GTGGCTCTTCAGTGGACGAAAGGGCCTCGTGATACGCCTATTTTTATAGGTTAATGTCATGATAATAATG
GTTTCTTAGACGTCAGGTGGCACTTTTCGGGGAAATGTGCGCGGAACCCCTATTTGTTTATTTTTCTAAA
TACATTCAAATATGTATCCGCTCATGAGACAATAACCCTGATAAATGCTTCAATAATATTGAAAAAGGAA
GAGTATGCGCTCACGCAACTGGTCCAGAACCTTGACCGAACGCAGCGGTGGTAACGGCGCAGTGGCGGTT
TTCATGGCTTGTTATGACTGTTTTTTTGGGGTACAGTCTATGCCTCGGGCATCCAAGCAGCAAGCGCGTT
ACGCCGTGGGTCGATGTTTGATGTTATGGAGCAGCAACGATGTTACGCAGCAGGGCAGTCGCCCTAAAAC
AAAGTTAAACATCATGAGGGAAGCGGTGATCGCCGAAGTATCGACTCAACTATCAGAGGTAGTTGGCGTC
ATCGAGCGCCATCTCGAACCGACGTTGCTGGCCGTACATTTGTACGGCTCCGCAGTGGATGGCGGCCTGA
AGCCACACAGCGATATTGATTTGCTGGTTACGGTGACCGTAAGGCTTGATGAAACAACGCGGCGAGCTTT
GATCAACGACCTTTTGGAAACTTCGGCTTCCCCTGGAGAGAGCGAGATTCTCCGCGCTGTAGAAGTCACC
ATTGTTGTGCACGACGACATCATTCCGTGGCGTTATCCAGCTAAGCGCGAACTGCAATTTGGAGAATGGC
AGCGCAATGACATTCTTGCAGGTATCTTCGAGCCAGCCACGATCGACATTGATCTGGCTATCTTGCTGAC
AAAAGCAAGAGAACATAGCGTTGCCTTGGTAGGTCCAGCGGCGGAGGAACTCTTTGATCCGGTTCCTGAA
CAGGATCTATTTGAGGCGCTAAATGAAACCTTAACGCTATGGAACTCGCCGCCCGACTGGGCTGGCGATG
AGCGAAATGTAGTGCTTACGTTGTCCCGCATTTGGTACAGCGCAGTAACCGGCAAAATCGCGCCGAAGGA
TGTCGCTGCCGACTGGGCAATGGAGCGCCTGCCGGCCCAGTATCAGCCCGTCATACTTGAAGCTAGACAG
GCTTATCTTGGACAAGAAGAAGATCGCTTGGCCTCGCGCGCAGATCAGTTGGAAGAATTTGTCCATTACG
TAAAAGGCGAGATCACCAAGGTAGTCGGCAAATAACTGTCAGACCAAGTTTACTCATATATACTTTAGAT
TGATTTAAAACTTCATTTTTAATTTAAAAGGATCTAGGTGAAGATCCTTTTTGATAATCTCATGACCAAA
ATCCCTTAACGTGAGTTTTCGTTCCACTGAGCGTCAGACCCCGTAGAAAAGATCAAAGGATCTTCTTGAG
ATCCTTTTTTTCTGCGCGTAATCTGCTGCTTGCAAACAAAAAAACCACCGCTACCAGCGGTGGTTTGTTT
GCCGGATCAAGAGCTACCAACTCTTTTTCCGAAGGTAACTGGCTTCAGCAGAGCGCAGATACCAAATACT
GTCCTTCTAGTGTAGCCGTAGTTAGGCCACCACTTCAAGAACTCTGTAGCACCGCCTACATACCTCGCTC
TGCTAATCCTGTTACCAGTGGCTGCTGCCAGTGGCGATAAGTCGTGTCTTACCGGGTTGGACTCAAGACG
ATAGTTACCGGATAAGGCGCAGCGGTCGGGCTGAACGGGGGGTTCGTGCACACAGCCCAGCTTGGAGCGA
ACGACCTACACCGAACTGAGATACCTACAGCGTGAGCTATGAGAAAGCGCCACGCTTCCCGAAGGGAGAA
AGGCGGACAGGTATCCGGTAAGCGGCAGGGTCGGAACAGGAGAGCGCACGAGGGAGCTTCCAGGGGGAAA
CGCCTGGTATCTTTATAGTCCTGTCGGGTTTCGCCACCTCTGACTTGAGCGTCGATTTTTGTGATGCTCG
TCAGGGGGGCGGAGCCTATGGAAAAACGCCAGCAACGCGGCCTTTTTACGGTTCCTGGCCTTTTGCTGGC
CTTTTGCTCACATGTTCTTTCCTGCGTTATCCCCTGATTCTGTGGATAACCGTATTACCGCCTTTGAGTG
AGCTGATACCGCTCGCCGCAGCCGAACGACCGAGCGCAGCGAGTCAGTGAGCGAGGAAGCGGAAGAGCGC
CCAATACGCAAACCGCCTCTCCCCGCGCGTTGGCCGATTCATTAATCACTCTGTGGTCTCAAATGGCGGG
TATCAATAGAGCGGGACCATCGGGCGCTTATTTTGTTGGCCACACAGACCCCGAGCCAGTATCGGGGCAA
GCACACGGATCCGGCAGCGGCGCCAGCTCCTCGAACAGTCCGCAGGTTCAGCCGCGACCCTCGAATACTC
CCCCGTCGAACGCGCCCGCACCGCCGCCAACCGGACGTGAGAGGCTTTCACGATCCACGGCGCTGTCGCG
CCAAACCAGGGAGTGGCTGGAGCAGGGTATGCCTACAGCGGAGGATGCCAGCGTGCGTCGTAGGCCACAG
GTGACTGCCGATGCCGCAACGCCGCGTGCAGAGGCAAGACGCACGCCGGAGGCAACTGCCGATGCCAGCG
CACCGCGTAGAGGGGCGGTTGCACACGCCAACAGTATCGTTCAGCAATTGGTCAGTGAGGGCGCTGATAT
TTCGCATACTCGTAACATGCTCCGCAATGCAATGAATGGCGACGCAGTCGCTTTTTCTCGAGTAGAACAG
AACATATTTCGCCAGCATTTCCCGAACATGCCCATGCATGGAATCAGCCGAGATTCGGAACTCGCTATCG
AGCTCCGTGGGGCGCTTCGTCGAGCGGTTCACCAACAGGCGGCGTCAGCGCCAGTGAGGTCGCCCACGCC
AACACCGGCCAGCCCTGCGGCATCATCATCGGGCAGCAGTCAGCGTTCTTTATTTGGACGGTTTGCCCGT
TTGATGGCGCCAAACCAGGGACGGTCGTCGAACACTGCCGCCTCTCAGACGCCGGTCGACAGGAGCCCGC
CACGCGTCAACCAAAGACCCATACGCGTCGACAGGGCTGCGATGCGTAATCGTGGCAATGACGAGGCGGA
CGCCGCGCTGCGGGGGTTAGTACAACAGGGGGTCAATTTAGAGCACCTGCGCACGGCCCTTGAAAGACAT
GTAATGCAGCGCCTCCCTATCCCCCTCGATATAGGCAGCGCGTTGCAGAATGTGGGAATTAACCCAAGTA
TCGACTTGGGGGAAAGCCTTGTGCAACATCCCCTGCTGAATTTGAATGTAGCGTTGAATCGCATGCTGGG
GCTGCGTCCCAGCGCTGAAAGAGCGCCTCGTCCAGCCGTCCCCGTGGCTCCCGCGACCGCCTCCAGGCGA
CCGGATGGTACGCGTGCAACACGATTGCGGGTGATGCCGGAGCGGGAGGATTACGAAAATAATGTGGCTT
ATGGAGTGCGCTTGCTTAACCTGAACCCGGGGGTGGGGGTAAGGCAGGCTGTTGCGGCCTTTGTAACCGA
CCGGGCTGAGCGGCCAGCAGTGGTGGCTAATATCCGGGCAGCCCTGGACCCTATCGCGTCACAATTCAGT
CAGCTGCGCACAATTTCGAAGGCCGATGCTGAATCTGAAGAGCTGGGTTTTAAGGATGCGGCAGATCATC
ACACGGATGACGTGACGCACTGTCTTGCGGGCGGAGAATTGTCGCTGAGTAATCCGGATCAGCAGGTGAT
CGGTTTGGCGGGTAATCCGACGGACACGTCGCAGCCTTACAGCCAAGAGGGAAATAAGGACCTGGCGTTC
ATGGATATGAAAAAACTTGCCCAATTCCTCGCAGGCAAGCCTGAGCATCCGATGACCAGAGAAACGCTTA
ACGCCGAAAATATCGCCAAGTATGCTTTTAGAATAGTCCCCTGAGCTTTGAGACCACGAA
Features (pLannotate 1.2.2; 7 found; start..end, strand, type, name):
    110..214     +  promoter       AmpR promoter: bla
    205..285     -  CDS            int (fragment): INT2_ECOLX - Protein inferred from homology: Swiss-Prot protein existence level 3. Putative integrase believed to be involved in the insertion of antibiotic resistance genes into plasmids and transposons. From Escherichia coli.
    371..427     +  CDS            GmR (fragment): gentamycin acetyltransferase; aacC1; confers resistance to gentamycin
    434..1222    +  CDS            aadA: S3AD_ECOLX - Experimental evidence at protein level: Swiss-Prot protein existence level 1. Mediates bacterial resistance to the antibiotics streptomycin and spectinomycin. From Escherichia coli.
   1396..1984    +  rep_origin     ori: high-copy-number ColE1/pMB1/pBR322/pUC origin of replication
   2167..2216    +  CDS            lacI (fragment): lac repressor; lacI; The lac repressor binds to the lac operator to inhibit transcription in E. coli. This inhibition can be relieved by adding lactose or isopropyl-β-D-thiogalactopyranoside (IPTG).
   2233..3891    +  CDS            hopAB2: HPAB2_PSESM - Also known as avrPtoB. Experimental evidence at protein level: Swiss-Prot protein existence level 1. Effector protein involved in gene-for-gene resistance in tomato plants. It is recognized by the host Pto resistance protein and elicits Pto and Prf-dependent hypersensitive response (HR) and programmed cell death (PCD), resulting in host immunity. In susceptible plants, acts as a virulence factor by suppressing PCD and HR-based plant immunity. This function requires its E3 ubiquitin ligase activity probably by recruiting E2 enzymes and transferring ubiquitin molecules to cellular
