[The description below was written by a language model from this plasmid's Addgene catalogue record, the feature table of its GenBank file and pLannotate feature annotations shown in this document.]
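Description:
pUG-234 is a Golden Gate/MoClo-style cloning module from the UbiGate toolbox, a synthetic biology parts collection built for analysing ubiquitination. It is based on the small pICH41308 backbone, which functions as a level 0 acceptor. The plasmid is about 3.9 kb and is maintained in E. coli at high copy through a ColE1/pUC-type origin. Selection is with spectinomycin, provided by the aadA aminoglycoside adenylyltransferase gene, which also confers streptomycin resistance and lies downstream of an AmpR (bla) promoter. Sequence annotation also picks up short fragments of an integrase, a gentamicin acetyltransferase and lacI. These are partial matches in the backbone sequence rather than functional genes.

The insert, roughly 1.67 kb, encodes AvrPtoB (also called HopAB2), a Pseudomonas syringae effector. In tomato it is recognised by the Pto resistance protein, triggering Pto/Prf-dependent hypersensitive cell death. In susceptible plants it acts as a virulence factor that suppresses immunity through its E3 ubiquitin ligase activity. This version carries the F479A substitution; the record does not state what this substitution does to the protein. The coding sequence was inserted via BpiI sites that were destroyed during cloning.

No promoter, terminator or tag for the insert is recorded, consistent with a storage module rather than an expression plasmid. According to the depositor, the fragment is released with BsaI and assembled into a level 1 vector, where it would be combined with other parts into a transcription unit. The two feature tables cover the same plasmid but start at different coordinates and differ by two nucleotides in length.
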