Addgene plasmid #104711: pUG-234
Purpose: Cloning Module
Depositing lab: Marco Trujillo. Depositing organization: Leibniz Institute of Plant Biochemistry (IPB). Publication: UbiGate: a synthetic biology toolbox to analyse ubiquitination. Kowarschik K, Hoehenwarter W, Marillonnet S, Trujillo M. New Phytol. 2018 Mar;217(4):1749-1763. doi: 10.1111/nph.14900. Epub 2017 Nov 30. PubMed 29194629.
Backbone
  Vector backbone: pICH41308
  Backbone manufacturer: self-made
  Backbone size w/o insert (bp): 2251
  Vector type: Synthetic Biology
Growth in bacteria
  Bacterial resistance: Spectinomycin, 50 μg/mL
  Growth temperature: 37°C
  Growth strain: DH5alpha
  Copy number: High Copy
Gene/Insert
  Gene/Insert name: AvrPtoB F479A
  Insert size (bp): 1667
  Mutation: F479A
  Cloning method: Restriction Enzyme; 5′ cloning site BpiI (destroyed during cloning); 3′ cloning site BpiI (destroyed during cloning)
  Sequencing primers: 5′ moclof, agcgaggaagcggaagagcg; 3′ moclor, gccacctgacgtctaagaaacc
Terms and licenses: Academic/Nonprofit Terms; Industry Terms: Not Available to Industry
Depositor comments: release insert with BsaI and clone to Level 1 cloning vector
How to cite: pUG-234 was a gift from Marco Trujillo (Addgene plasmid # 104711 ; http://n2t.net/addgene:104711 ; RRID:Addgene_104711)
